Addgene plasmid #21050: RCAS(B)-Rheb-Q64L
Depositing lab: Peter Vogt. Depositing organization: Scripps California (The Scripps Research Institute). Publication: Constitutively active Rheb induces oncogenic transformation. Jiang H, Vogt PK. Oncogene. 2008 Sep 25. 27(43):5729-40. 10.1038/onc.2008.180 PubMed 18521078.
Backbone
  Vector backbone: pBR322
  Backbone size w/o insert (bp): 11689
  Vector type: Bacterial Expression, Retroviral
Growth in bacteria
  Bacterial resistance: Ampicillin, 100 μg/mL
  Growth temperature: 37°C
  Growth strain: DH5alpha
  Copy number: High Copy
Gene/Insert
  Gene/Insert name: Ras-homolog enriched in brain (alt name: Rheb)
  Species: H. sapiens (human)
  Insert size (bp): 685
  Mutation: glutamine 64 to leucine
  GenBank ID: AF493921
  Entrez Gene: RHEB (a.k.a. RHEB2)
  Tag / fusion protein: FLAG (N terminal on insert)
  Cloning method: Restriction Enzyme; 5′ cloning site SfiI(A) (not destroyed); 3′ cloning site SfiI(B) (not destroyed)
  Sequencing primers: 5′ AGCTCCGCGGGCCACCATGGACTACAAGGATGACGATGACAAGGCGGCCGCGCCGCAGTCCAAG
Terms and licenses: Academic/Nonprofit Terms; Industry Terms: Not Available to Industry
Depositor comments: The creation of RCAS(B)-SfiI and the adapter plasmid pBSFI was described in Aoki et al., PNAS. 1998 Dec 8;95(25):14950-5. The SacII/XbaI fragment was cloned into pBSFI and the Sfi fragment was further cloned into RCAS(B)-SfiI.
How to cite: RCAS(B)-Rheb-Q64L was a gift from Peter Vogt (Addgene plasmid # 21050 ; http://n2t.net/addgene:21050 ; RRID:Addgene_21050)
