[The description below was written by a language model from this plasmid's Addgene catalogue record.]
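Description:
RCAS(B)-Rheb-Q64L is a retroviral expression construct in which the RCAS(B) proviral vector is carried on a pBR322 plasmid backbone. RCAS vectors are replication-competent avian retroviral vectors derived from Rous sarcoma virus, in which the position of the viral src oncogene is used to carry a foreign insert; the "(B)" designation refers to the subgroup B envelope, which determines which avian cells can be infected. The plasmid is propagated in E. coli as a high-copy construct under ampicillin selection. The backbone without insert is recorded as about 11.7 kb. No feature table is provided, so the individual viral elements are not itemised in the record.

The payload is a roughly 685 bp insert encoding human RHEB (Ras homolog enriched in brain), a small GTPase, with a glutamine-to-leucine substitution at residue 64 and an N-terminal FLAG epitope tag for detection. The associated publication describes constitutively active Rheb, which fits this mutant. The coding fragment was first placed as a SacII/XbaI fragment into the adapter plasmid pBSFI, then transferred as an SfiI fragment into RCAS(B)-SfiI; the two non-identical SfiI sites, A and B, are preserved and fix the orientation of the insert. A dedicated promoter for the insert is not stated; in RCAS vectors generally, the insert is expressed from the viral long terminal repeat via a spliced message. Judging from the publication title, the construct was used to test whether activated Rheb induces oncogenic transformation, with virus spread delivering the gene through susceptible cell cultures.
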