>Addgene plasmid #21050 | RCAS(B)-Rheb-Q64L | depositor partial sequence | sequence record 9788 | Author sequence
GGCCATTACGGCCGCGGGCCACCATGGACTACAAGGATGACGATGACAAGGCGGCCGCGCCGCAGTCCAA
GTCCCGGAAGATCGCGATCCTGGGCTACCGGTCTGTGGGGAAATCCTCATTGACGATTCAATTTGTTGAA
GGCCAATTTGTGGACTCCTACGATCCAACCATAGAAAACACTTTTACAAAGTTGATCACAGTAAATGGAC
AAGAATATCATCTTCAACTTGTAGACACAGCCGGGCTAGATGAATATTCTATCTTTCCTCAGACATACTC
CATAGATATTAATGGCTATATTCTTGTGTATTCTGTTACATCAATCAAAAGTTTTGAAGTGATTAAAGTT
ATCCATGGCAAATTGTTGGATATGGTGGGGAAAGTACAAATACCTATTATGTTGGTTGGGAATAAGAAAG
ACCTGCATATGGAAAGGGTGATCAGTTATGAAGAAGGGAAAGCTTTGGCAGAATCTTGGAATGCAGCTTT
TTTGGAATCTTCTGCTAAAGAAAATCAGACTGCTGTGGATGTTTTTCGAAGGATAATTTTGGAGGCAGAA
AAAATGGACGGGGCAGCTTCACAAGGCAAGTCTTCATGCTCGGTGATGTGAGCGGCCGCTCTAGAGGATC
CGATATCGAATTCACGCGTAAGCTTATCGATGTCGACGGGCCCGGCCGCCTCGGCC
