>Addgene plasmid #21050 | RCAS(B)-Rheb-Q64L | addgene partial sequence | sequence record 26849 | hRheb-R 5'-GCCAAAGCTTTCCCTTCTTC-3'
GACCTTCTTGCGGTCTTTCTTATTCCCAACCAACATAATAGGTATTTGTACTTTCCCCACCATATCCAAC
AATTTGCCATGGATAACTTTAATCACTTCAAAACTTTTGATTGATGTAACAGAATACACAAGAATATAGC
CATTAATATCTATGGAGTATGTCTGAGGAAAGATAGAATATTCATCTAGCCCGGCTGTGTCTACAAGTTG
AAGATGATATTCTTGTCCATTTACTGTGATCAACTTTGTAAAAGTGTTTTCTATGGTTGGATCGTAGGAG
TCCACAAATTGGCCTTCAACAAATTGAATCGTCAATGAGGATTTCCCCACAGACCGGTAGCCCAGGATCG
CGATCTTCCGGGACTTGGACTGCGGCGCGGCCGCCTTGTCATCGTCATCCTTGTAGTCCATGGTGGCCCG
CGGCCGTAATGGCCCGATGCCACAGTGGTACGCGAGGCCACCAGCAGAGTCAGCTCAGCTCCTGCAGCAC
ACAGACAAAAGCGTATTTCACAATTACCAATAGCTGTCTTTCCTGCCTTCCTCGATGGACTCGCAAGCGC
TATACCACCACCCATGTACTGCCTTATACTATTCTGCTTTCAGGCTGCCCACAGGCCTTTTGCAGCTTCT
TATATTCNTNGGGGTGGTAGCTGAGAGGAGTTATAANCCACNNTCTGANGTTACCGCATACCATTGCAAA
GGCNTGGGAGGCACACTACTAGCACAAATACTACAGCCCNAAGCAGTCCTTCACAATGACGGCCATCTCT
ATCCCGATAGCCNCCAGCACTCCATTGGCCTGTCNCCGACTATGNTGTCTCTACNGACTCTCGNAACCNG
GACNCATGANCCATCGNNNCNCACTGCTANAGAAANNACNCGTCNGCGGCACGANCAANCANGTGATCNA
GAGTCTTAGGCNCGGAATGCN
